Addgene plasmid #62754: mEmerald-Enconsin-N-18
Purpose: Localization: Microtubule, N1 Cloning Vector, Excitation:487, Emission:509
Depositing lab: Michael Davidson. Depositing organization: Florida State University, Tallahassee.
Backbone
  Vector backbone: N1 Cloning Vector
  Vector type: Mammalian Expression
  Selectable markers: Neomycin (select with G418)
Growth in bacteria
  Bacterial resistance: Kanamycin, 50 μg/mL
  Growth temperature: 37°C
  Growth strain: DH5alpha
  Copy number: High Copy
Gene/Insert
  Gene/Insert name: Enconsin
  Species: H. sapiens (human)
  Mutation: none
  Entrez Gene: MAP7 (a.k.a. E-MAP-115, EMAP115)
  Promoter: CMV
  Tag / fusion protein: mEmerald (C terminal on backbone)
  Cloning method: Unknown
  Sequencing primers: 5′ CMV-F; 3′ SV40pA-R
Terms and licenses: Academic/Nonprofit Terms; Industry Terms
How to cite: mEmerald-Enconsin-N-18 was a gift from Michael Davidson (Addgene plasmid # 62754 ; http://n2t.net/addgene:62754 ; RRID:Addgene_62754)
