[The description below was written by a language model from this plasmid's Addgene catalogue record and pLannotate feature annotations shown in this document.]
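Description:
mEmerald-Enconsin-N-18 is a 6,979 bp mammalian expression plasmid built on an N1-type fluorescent protein cloning vector, designed to label microtubules in living or fixed cells. The CMV immediate early enhancer and promoter drive an open reading frame encoding human enconsin (MAP7, also called E-MAP-115), a microtubule-associated protein that binds microtubules dynamically and is thought to stabilise them. No mutation is recorded for the insert. As is characteristic of N1 vectors, the gene of interest sits upstream of the fluorescent protein, so mEmerald is fused to the C terminus of MAP7. The two coding regions are separated by a short stretch containing residual multiple cloning site sequence, which acts as the linker; the "18" in the name probably refers to the linker length, although the record does not say so. mEmerald is a bright, monomeric, mammalian codon-optimised GFP variant with excitation at 487 nm and emission at 509 nm. The transcript is terminated by the SV40 polyadenylation signal.

The backbone carries a high-copy ColE1/pUC-type origin for propagation in E. coli and an f1 origin for single-stranded DNA production. A single NeoR/KanR (Tn5 aminoglycoside phosphotransferase) gene serves both hosts. The bacterial bla promoter drives it to give kanamycin resistance in bacteria. The SV40 enhancer and early promoter, paired with an HSV TK polyadenylation signal, drive it to allow G418 selection of stably transfected mammalian cells. The small large T antigen, ble and bGH poly(A) fragments in the annotation appear to be backbone remnants or partial matches rather than functional parts. The construct is typically used for transient or stable transfection to visualise the microtubule cytoskeleton by green fluorescence microscopy.
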