Features (pLannotate 1.2.2; 17 found; start..end, strand, type, name):
      1..304     +  enhancer       CMV enhancer: human cytomegalovirus immediate early enhancer
    305..508     +  promoter       CMV promoter: human cytomegalovirus (CMV) immediate early promoter
    531..558     +  misc_feature   MCS (fragment): multiple cloning site
    565..2811    +  CDS            MAP7: MAP7_HUMAN - Experimental evidence at protein level: Swiss-Prot protein existence level 1. Microtubule-stabilizing protein that may play an important role during reorganization of microtubules during polarization and differentiation of epithelial cells. Associates with microtubules in a dynamic manner. May play a role in the formation of intercellular contacts. Colocalization with TRPV4 results in the redistribution of TRPV4 toward the membrane and may link cytoskeletal microfilaments. From Homo sapiens (Human).
   2832..2858    +  misc_feature   MCS (fragment): multiple cloning site
   2866..3585    +  CDS            mEmerald: brightly fluorescent monomeric variant of GFP mammalian codon-optimized
   3601..3684    +  CDS            large T antigen (fragment): large T antigen from SV40 (simian virus 40)
   3707..3828    +  polyA_signal   SV40 poly(A) signal: SV40 polyadenylation signal
   3862..4290    -  rep_origin     f1 ori (sequence partly withheld): f1 bacteriophage origin of replication; arrow indicates direction of (+) strand synthesis
   4317..4421    +  promoter       AmpR promoter: bla
   4423..4780    +  promoter       SV40 promoter: SV40 enhancer and early promoter
   4815..5609    +  CDS            NeoR/KanR: aminoglycoside phosphotransferase from Tn5; aph(3')-II (or nptII); confers resistance to neomycin, kanamycin, and G418 (Geneticin®)
   5630..5782    +  CDS            ble (fragment): BLE_KLEPN - Experimental evidence at protein level: Swiss-Prot protein existence level 1. Binding protein with a strong affinity to the bleomycin family of antibiotics. Binds to CL990; an antimitotic-antibiotic compound. From Klebsiella pneumoniae.
   5841..5888    +  polyA_signal   HSV TK poly(A) signal: herpes simplex virus thymidine kinase polyadenylation signal (Cole and Stacy, 1985)
   5979..5995    -  polyA_signal   bGH poly(A) signal (fragment): bovine growth hormone polyadenylation signal
   6217..6805    +  rep_origin     ori: high-copy-number ColE1/pMB1/pBR322/pUC origin of replication
   6920..6979    +  enhancer       CMV enhancer (fragment): human cytomegalovirus immediate early enhancer
>Addgene plasmid #62754 | mEmerald-Enconsin-N-18 | addgene full sequence | sequence record 230170 | Addgene NGS Result
CGTTACATAACTTACGGTAAATGGCCCGCCTGGCTGACCGCCCAACGACCCCCGCCCATTGACGTCAATA
ATGACGTATGTTCCCATAGTAACGCCAATAGGGACTTTCCATTGACGTCAATGGGTGGAGTATTTACGGT
AAACTGCCCACTTGGCAGTACATCAAGTGTATCATATGCCAAGTACGCCCCCTATTGACGTCAATGACGG
TAAATGGCCCGCCTGGCATTATGCCCAGTACATGACCTTATGGGACTTTCCTACTTGGCAGTACATCTAC
GTATTAGTCATCGCTATTACCATGGTGATGCGGTTTTGGCAGTACATCAATGGGCGTGGATAGCGGTTTG
ACTCACGGGGATTTCCAAGTCTCCACCCCATTGACGTCAATGGGAGTTTGTTTTGGCACCAAAATCAACG
GGACTTTCCAAAATGTCGTAACAACTCCGCCCCATTGACGCAAATGGGCGGTAGGCGTGTACGGTGGGAG
GTCTATATAAGCAGAGCTGGTTTAGTGAACCGTCAGATCCGCTAGCGCTACCGGACTCAGATCTCGAGGC
CACCATGGCGGAGCTAGGAGCTGGCGGCGACGGCCACAGGGGCGGCGACGGCGCAGTGCGAAGCGAAACA
GCACCCGACAGCTACAAAGTGCAAGATAAGAAAAATGCCTCCAGCCGCCCTGCCTCTGCAATTTCAGGAC
AAAATAACAACCACTCAGGAAATAAACCAGACCCTCCGCCTGTGTTACGTGTTGATGACCGGCAGCGGCT
GGCCCGGGAGCGACGTGAGGAACGGGAGAAACAGCTAGCTGCAAGAGAAATAGTGTGGTTAGAAAGAGAA
GAGCGAGCCAGGCAGCACTACGAGAAGCACCTGGAAGAGCGGAAGAAGAGGTTGGAGGAGCAGAGGCAGA
AGGAGGAGCGGAGGAGGGCTGCTGTGGAGGAGAAGCGGAGGCAGAGACTTGAGGAGGACAAAGAACGCCA
CGAAGCTGTTGTACGGCGCACAATGGAAAGGAGCCAGAAGCCAAAACAGAAGCATAACCGTTGGTCGTGG
GGAGGCTCTCTCCATGGGAGCCCTAGCATCCACAGTGCAGATCCAGACAGGCGGTCAGTTTCCACCATGA
ATCTTTCGAAATATGTTGATCCCGTCATTAGCAAGCGGCTCTCCTCTTCATCTGCAACTTTACTAAATTC
TCCAGATAGAGCTCGCCGCCTGCAGCTCAGCCCATGGGAGAGCAGCGTTGTTAACAGACTCCTGACGCCC
ACACATTCGTTCCTGGCCAGAAGTAAAAGCACAGCTGCCTTGTCTGGAGAAGCAGCATCTTGCAGCCCCA
TCATCATGCCCTACAAAGCTGCACACTCTAGAAATTCGATGGATCGACCAAAACTCTTTGTAACACCACC
TGAGGGCTCTTCTCGCAGGAGGATCATTCATGGCACAGCGAGCTATAAAAAAGAAAGAGAGAGAGAAAAT
GTACTCTTCCTCACATCTGGCACCCGAAGGGCTGTATCTCCATCTAATCCCAAAGCAAGACAACCAGCTC
GCTCCCGACTTTGGCTTCCGTCCAAGTCTCTTCCTCATTTGCCTGGCACACCCAGACCGACATCCTCCTT
GCCACCCGGCTCAGTCAAAGCTGCTCCTGCTCAGGTCCGGCCCCCATCCCCCGGCAACATCCGCCCTGTC
AAGAGGGAAGTCAAAGTGGAGCCTGAGAAGAAAGATCCTGAGAAGGAACCTCAGAAAGTTGCCAATGAGC
CCTCACTAAAGGGCAGAGCACCTTTAGTGAAGGTAGAAGAAGCCACAGTTGAAGAGCGGACACCTGCTGA
ACCAGAAGTTGGCCCTGCTGCTCCAGCCATGGCCCCAGCTCCAGCCTCGGCCCCAGCTCCAGCCTCGGCC
CCAGCTCCAGCCCCGGTCCCCACCCCAGCCATGGTCTCAGCCCCGTCATCCACTGTGAATGCCAGTGCTT
CTGTTAAGACTTCTGCAGGCACCACCGACCCAGAGGAGGCCACAAGGCTTCTAGCTGAGAAGAGGCGGCT
GGCCCGAGAGCAGAGAGAAAAGGAAGAAAGGGAGAGGAGGGAGCAGGAAGAGCTTGAAAGACAAAAGAGA
GAGGAATTGGCTCAACGTGTGGCTGAAGAGAGGACGACTCGCCGTGAGGAGGAGTCGCGCAGGCTGGAAG
CCGAGCAGGCCCGGGAGAAGGAGGAGCAGCTGCAGCGGCAGGCGGAGGAGCGGGCGCTGCGCGAGTGGGA
GGAGGCAGAGCGCGCCCAGAGGCAGAAAGAAGAAGAAGCTCGCGTTCGTGAAGAAGCAGAGAGGGTCCGG
CAGGAACGAGAGAAGCATTTCCAGAGAGAAGAGCAAGAGCGCCTGGAGAGAAAGAAGCGACTTGAGGAGA
TTATGAAAAGAACCAGGAGAACAGAAGCTACAGATAAGAAAACCAGTGATCAGAGAAACGGTGATATAGC
CAAGGGAGCTCTCACTGGAGGAACAGAGGTGTCTGCACTTCCATGTACAACAAACGCTCCGGGAAATGGA
AAGCCAGTTGGTAGCCCACATGTGGTTACCTCACACCAGTCAAAAGTGACAGTGGAGAGCACTCCCGATT
TGGAAAAACAACCAAATGAAAATGGTGTATCTGTTCAGAATGAAAATTTTGAAGAAATTATAAACTTACC
CATTGGATCTAAACCATCCAGATTAGATGTCACCAACAGTGAGAGCCCAGAAATTCCTTTGAATCCAATT
TTGGCCTTTGATGATGAAGGGACACTTGGGCCCCTGCCTCAGGTAGATGGTGTTCAGACACAGCAGACTG
CAGAAGTTATAGGCAGCGCAGGCGGAAGCGGGGTACCGCGGGCCCGGGATCCACCGGTCGCCACCATGGT
GAGCAAGGGCGAGGAGCTGTTCACCGGGGTGGTGCCCATCCTGGTCGAGCTGGACGGCGACGTAAACGGC
CACAAGTTCAGCGTGTCCGGCGAGGGCGAGGGCGATGCCACCTACGGCAAGCTGACCCTGAAGTTCATCT
GCACCACCGGCAAGCTGCCCGTGCCCTGGCCCACCCTCGTGACCACCTTGACCTACGGCGTGCAGTGCTT
CGCCCGCTACCCCGACCACATGAAGCAGCACGACTTCTTCAAGTCCGCCATGCCCGAAGGCTACGTCCAG
GAGCGCACCATCTTCTTCAAGGACGACGGCAACTACAAGACCCGCGCCGAGGTGAAGTTCGAGGGCGACA
CCCTGGTGAACCGCATCGAGCTGAAGGGCATCGACTTCAAGGAGGACGGCAACATCCTGGGGCACAAGCT
GGAGTACAACTACAACAGCCACAAGGTCTATATCACCGCCGACAAGCAGAAGAACGGCATCAAGGTGAAC
TTCAAGACCCGCCACAACATCGAGGACGGCAGCGTGCAGCTCGCCGACCACTACCAGCAGAACACCCCCA
TCGGCGACGGCCCCGTGCTGCTGCCCGACAACCACTACCTGAGCACCCAGTCCAAGCTGAGCAAAGACCC
CAACGAGAAGCGCGATCACATGGTCCTGCTGGAGTTCGTGACCGCCGCCGGGATCACTCTCGGCATGGAC
GAGCTGTACAAGTAAGCGGCCGCGACTCTAGATCATAATCAGCCATACCACATTTGTAGAGGTTTTACTT
GCTTTAAAAAACCTCCCACACCTCCCCCTGAACCTGAAACATAAAATGAATGCAATTGTTGTTGTTAACT
TGTTTATTGCAGCTTATAATGGTTACAAATAAAGCAATAGCATCACAAATTTCACAAATAAAGCATTTTT
TTCACTGCATTCTAGTTGTGGTTTGTCCAAACTCATCAATGTATCTTAAGGCGTAAATTGTAAGCGTTAA
TATTTTGTTAAAATTCGCGTTAAATTTTTGTTAAATCAGCTCATTTTTTAACCAATAGGCCGAAATCGGC
AAAATCCCTTATAAATCAAAAGAATAGACCGAGATAGGGT
[37 nt withheld, positions 3961-3997]
AAAGAACGTGGACTCCAACGTCAAAGG
[49 nt withheld, positions 4025-4073]
T
[91 nt withheld, positions 4075-4165]
G
[124 nt withheld, positions 4167-4290]
CAGGTGGCACTTTTCGGGGAAATGTGCGCGGAACCCCTATTTGTTTATTTTTCTAAATACATTCAAATAT
GTATCCGCTCATGAGACAATAACCCTGATAAATGCTTCAATAATATTGAAAAAGGAAGAGTCCTGAGGCG
GAAAGAACCAGCTGTGGAATGTGTGTCAGTTAGGGTGTGGAAAGTCCCCAGGCTCCCCAGCAGGCAGAAG
TATGCAAAGCATGCATCTCAATTAGTCAGCAACCAGGTGTGGAAAGTCCCCAGGCTCCCCAGCAGGCAGA
AGTATGCAAAGCATGCATCTCAATTAGTCAGCAACCATAGTCCCGCCCCTAACTCCGCCCATCCCGCCCC
TAACTCCGCCCAGTTCCGCCCATTCTCCGCCCCATGGCTGACTAATTTTTTTTATTTATGCAGAGGCCGA
GGCCGCCTCGGCCTCTGAGCTATTCCAGAAGTAGTGAGGAGGCTTTTTTGGAGGCCTAGGCTTTTGCAAA
GATCGATCAAGAGACAGGATGAGGATCGTTTCGCATGATTGAACAAGATGGATTGCACGCAGGTTCTCCG
GCCGCTTGGGTGGAGAGGCTATTCGGCTATGACTGGGCACAACAGACAATCGGCTGCTCTGATGCCGCCG
TGTTCCGGCTGTCAGCGCAGGGGCGCCCGGTTCTTTTTGTCAAGACCGACCTGTCCGGTGCCCTGAATGA
ACTGCAAGACGAGGCAGCGCGGCTATCGTGGCTGGCCACGACGGGCGTTCCTTGCGCAGCTGTGCTCGAC
GTTGTCACTGAAGCGGGAAGGGACTGGCTGCTATTGGGCGAAGTGCCGGGGCAGGATCTCCTGTCATCTC
ACCTTGCTCCTGCCGAGAAAGTATCCATCATGGCTGATGCAATGCGGCGGCTGCATACGCTTGATCCGGC
TACCTGCCCATTCGACCACCAAGCGAAACATCGCATCGAGCGAGCACGTACTCGGATGGAAGCCGGTCTT
GTCGATCAGGATGATCTGGACGAAGAGCATCAGGGGCTCGCGCCAGCCGAACTGTTCGCCAGGCTCAAGG
CGAGCATGCCCGACGGCGAGGATCTCGTCGTGACCCATGGCGATGCCTGCTTGCCGAATATCATGGTGGA
AAATGGCCGCTTTTCTGGATTCATCGACTGTGGCCGGCTGGGTGTGGCGGACCGCTATCAGGACATAGCG
TTGGCTACCCGTGATATTGCTGAAGAGCTTGGCGGCGAATGGGCTGACCGCTTCCTCGTGCTTTACGGTA
TCGCCGCTCCCGATTCGCAGCGCATCGCCTTCTATCGCCTTCTTGACGAGTTCTTCTGAGCGGGACTCTG
GGGTTCGAAATGACCGACCAAGCGACGCCCAACCTGCCATCACGAGATTTCGATTCCACCGCCGCCTTCT
ATGAAAGGTTGGGCTTCGGAATCGTTTTCCGGGACGCCGGCTGGATGATCCTCCAGCGCGGGGATCTCAT
GCTGGAGTTCTTCGCCCACCCTAGGGGGAGGCTAACTGAAACACGGAAGGAGACAATACCGGAAGGAACC
CGCGCTATGACGGCAATAAAAAGACAGAATAAAACGCACGGTGTTGGGTCGTTTGTTCATAAACGCGGGG
TTCGGTCCCAGGGCTGGCACTCTGTCGATACCCCACCGAGACCCCATTGGGGCCAATACGCCCGCGTTTC
TTCCTTTTCCCCACCCCACCCCCCAAGTTCGGGTGAAGGCCCAGGGCTCGCAGCCAACGTCGGGGCGGCA
GGCCCTGCCATAGCCTCAGGTTACTCATATATACTTTAGATTGATTTAAAACTTCATTTTTAATTTAAAA
GGATCTAGGTGAAGATCCTTTTTGATAATCTCATGACCAAAATCCCTTAACGTGAGTTTTCGTTCCACTG
AGCGTCAGACCCCGTAGAAAAGATCAAAGGATCTTCTTGAGATCCTTTTTTTCTGCGCGTAATCTGCTGC
TTGCAAACAAAAAAACCACCGCTACCAGCGGTGGTTTGTTTGCCGGATCAAGAGCTACCAACTCTTTTTC
CGAAGGTAACTGGCTTCAGCAGAGCGCAGATACCAAATACTGTTCTTCTAGTGTAGCCGTAGTTAGGCCA
CCACTTCAAGAACTCTGTAGCACCGCCTACATACCTCGCTCTGCTAATCCTGTTACCAGTGGCTGCTGCC
AGTGGCGATAAGTCGTGTCTTACCGGGTTGGACTCAAGACGATAGTTACCGGATAAGGCGCAGCGGTCGG
GCTGAACGGGGGGTTCGTGCACACAGCCCAGCTTGGAGCGAACGACCTACACCGAACTGAGATACCTACA
GCGTGAGCTATGAGAAAGCGCCACGCTTCCCGAAGGGAGAAAGGCGGACAGGTATCCGGTAAGCGGCAGG
GTCGGAACAGGAGAGCGCACGAGGGAGCTTCCAGGGGGAAACGCCTGGTATCTTTATAGTCCTGTCGGGT
TTCGCCACCTCTGACTTGAGCGTCGATTTTTGTGATGCTCGTCAGGGGGGCGGAGCCTATGGAAAAACGC
CAGCAACGCGGCCTTTTTACGGTTCCTGGCCTTTTGCTGGCCTTTTGCTCACATGTTCTTTCCTGCGTTA
TCCCCTGATTCTGTGGATAACCGTATTACCGCCATGCATTAGTTATTAATAGTAATCAATTACGGGGTCA
TTAGTTCATAGCCCATATATGGAGTTCCG
