>Addgene plasmid #62754 | mEmerald-Enconsin-N-18 | depositor partial sequence | sequence record 103324 | CMV-F
GCATCCTAGTGACGTCAGATCCGCTAGCGCTACCGGACTCAGATCTCGAGGCCACCATGGCGGAGCTAGG
AGCTGGCGGCGACGGCCACAGGGGCGGCGACGGCGCAGTGCGAAGCGAAACAGCACCCGACAGCTACAAA
GTGCAAGATAAGAAAAATGCCTCCAGCCGCCCTGCCTCTGCAATTTCAGGACAAAATAACAACCACTCAG
GAAATAAACCAGACCCTCCGCCTGTGTTACGTGTTGATGACCGGCAGCGGCTGGCCCGGGAGCGACGTGA
GGAACGGGAGAAACAGCTAGCTGCAAGAGAAATAGTGTGGTTAGAAAGAGAAGAGCGAGCCAGGCAGCAC
TACGAGAAGCACCTGGAAGAGCGGAAGAAGAGGTTGGAGGAGCAGAGGCAGAAGGAGGAGCGGAGGAGGG
CTGCTGTGGAGGAGAAGCGGAGGCAGAGACTTGAGGAGGACAAAGAACGCCACGAAGCTGTTGTACGGCG
CACAATGGAAAGGAGCCAGAAGCCAAAACAGAAGCATAACCGTTGGTCGTGGGGAGGCTCTCTCCATGGG
AGCCCTAGCATCCACAGTGCAGATCCAGACAGGCGGTCAGTTTCCACCATGAATCTTTCGAAATATGTTG
ATCCCGTCATTAGCAAGCGGCTCTCCTCTTCATCTGCAACTTTACTAAATTCTCCAGATAGAGCTCGCCG
CCTGCAGCTCAGCCCATGGGAGAGCAGCGTTGTTAACAGACTCCTGACGCCCACACATTCGTTCCTGGCC
AGAAGTAAAAGCACAGCTGCCTTGTCTGGAGAAGCAGCATCTTGCAGCCCCATCATCATGCCCTACAAAG
CTGCACACTCTAGAAATTCGATGGATCGACCAAAACTCTTTGTAACACCACCTGAGGGCTCTTCTCGCAG
GAGGATCATTCATGGCACAGCGAGCTATAAAAAAGAAGAGAGAGAGAAATGTACTCTTCCTCACATCTGG
CACCCGAAGGCTGTATCTCCATCTAATCCCAAAGCAGACACCAGCTCGCTCCGACTTTGGCTTCGTCAGT
CTCTCCTCATTGCTGCACACCCAGACGACATCTCTGCCACCGCTCAGTCAAGCTGCTCTGCTCAGGTCCG
GCCCATGCGCAACATCGGCCTGTCAGAGTAGTCCATGGACCTGAAGAAGATCTGAAGAACTCGAACGTGC
AATGGACCCTCTACTAAGGCGGAGAC
