>Addgene plasmid #62754 | mEmerald-Enconsin-N-18 | depositor partial sequence | sequence record 103325 | SV40-R
GCGACCCTTGAGGAGAGTATGGAAGGATCAGGAATCGAGTCAGATACGAGCAGGATCAGGAATCGTGAAT
AAGGCAAGGAGCTTCCACTGAGAACAGAGGGTCTGCATTGCATGTACAACAAACCGTCCGGGAAATGAAA
GCAGGTGTAGCCCACCATGTGTACTCACACAGTCAAAAGTGACAGTGGAGGAGCACTCCCGATTTGAAAA
CAACCAAATGAAAATGGTGTATCTGTCAGAATGAAAATTTTGAAGAAATTATAAACTTACCCATTGGATC
TAAACCATCCAGATTAGATGTCACCAACAGTGAGAGCCCAGAAATTCCTTTGAATCCAATTTTGGCCTTT
GATGATGAAGGGACACTTGGGCCCCTGCCTCAGGTAGATGGTGTTCAGACACAGCAGACTGCAGAAGTTA
TAGGCAGCGCAGGCGGAAGCGGGGTACCGCGGGCCCGGGATCCACCGGTCGCCACCATGGTGAGCAAGGG
CGAGGAGCTGTTCACCGGGGTGGTGCCCATCCTGGTCGAGCTGGACGGCGACGTAAACGGCCACAAGTTC
AGCGTGTCCGGCGAGGGCGAGGGCGATGCCACCTACGGCAAGCTGACCCTGAAGTTCATCTGCACCACCG
GCAAGCTGCCCGTGCCCTGGCCCACCCTCGTGACCACCTTGACCTACGGCGTGCAGTGCTTCGCCCGCTA
CCCCGACCACATGAAGCAGCACGACTTCTTCAAGTCCGCCATGCCCGAAGGCTACGTCCAGGAGCGCACC
ATCTTCTTCAAGGACGACGGCAACTACAAGACCCGCGCCGAGGTGAAGTTCGAGGGCGACACCCTGGTGA
ACCGCATCGAGCTGAAGGGCATCGACTTCAAGGAGGACGGCAACATCCTGGGGCACAAGCTGGAGTACAA
CTACAACAGCCACAAGGTCTATATCACCGCCGACAAGCAGAAGAACGGCATCAAGGTGAACTTCAAGACC
CGCCACAACATCGAGGACGGCAGCGTGCAGCTCGCCGACCACTACCAGCAGAACACCCCCATCGGCGACG
GCCCCGTGCTGCTGCCCGACAACCACTACCTGAGCACCCAGTCCAAGCTGAGCAAAGACCCCAACGAGAA
GCGCGATCACATGGTCCTGCTGGAGTTCGTGACCGCCGCCGGGATCACTCTCGGCATGGACGAGCTGTAC
AAGTAAGCGGCCGCGACTCTAGATCATAATCAGCCATACCACATTGTAGAGATTTGCAC
